>Addgene plasmid #214751 | pMBA323 | addgene full sequence | sequence record 430405 | Addgene NGS Result
GTTCTTATGGCTCTTGTATCTATCAGTGAAGCATCAAGACTAACAAACAAATTGACAGCTAGCTCAGTCC
TAGGTATAATGCTAGCGAACGATACCTAATAGAAAATAGGAATTGACACCAATGACATTGCAACAACAAA
TAATAAAGGCGCTGGGCGCAAAACCGCAGATTAATGCTGAAGAGGAAATTCGTCGTAGTATCGATTTTCT
GAAAAGCTACCTGCAAACTTATCCGTTCATTAAATCACTGGTGCTCGGGATCAGCGGCGGTCAGGACTCC
ACGCTTGCCGGTAAGCTGTGCCAGATGGCGATTAATGAGCTGCGCCAGGAAACCGGCAACGAATCACTGC
AATTTATTGCCGTACGCCTGCCCTATGGTGTCCAGGCCGACGAACAAGATTGCCAGGATGCCATCGCCTT
TATTCAACCGGATCGCGTATTAACCGTTAATATCAAGGGCGCGGTACTCGCCAGCGAGCAGGCATTGCGG
GAAGCAGGCATTGAACTGAGCGATTTTGTCCGTGGCAATGAAAAAGCGCGTGAGCGGATGAAAGCACAAT
ATAGCATTGCGGGTATGACCAGCGGTGTCGTGGTGGGCACCGATCATGCTGCAGAAGCTATTACCGGATT
CTTCACTAAATATGGTGACGGCGGTACGGACATTAATCCGCTGTATCGTCTCAACAAACGTCAGGGTAAA
CAGTTACTGGCGGCATTAGGTTGCCCGGAACACCTTTATAAGAAAGCGCCAACGGCCGATCTTGAAGATG
ATCGCCCTTCTCTGCCGGATGAAGTGGCACTCGGCGTGACCTATGACAATATCGACGACTATCTGGAAGG
GAAAAACGTACCTGAACAGGTCGCCAGAACAATAGAGAACTGGTATCTGAAAACCGAACATAAACGCCGT
CCGCCAATTACCGTTTTCGATGATTTCTGGAAAAAGTAATTGTTTTACCGAGCACTAGTCATGACCAAAA
TCCCTTAACGTGAGTTTCTGTTCACCGTTACATATCAAAGGGAAAACGAATGAGGTCGAAAAGTAAATCG
CGCGGGTTTGTTACTGATAAAGCAGGCAAGACCTAAAATGTGTAAAGGGCAAAGTGTATACTTTGGCGTC
ACCTTGACAGCTAGCTCAGTCCTAGGTATAATGCTAGCCTAACTTGCCATCTTCAAACAGGAGGGCTGGA
AGAAGCAGACCGCTAACACAGTACATAAAAAAGGAGACATGAACGATGAACATCAAAAAGTTTGCAAAAC
AAGCAACAGTATTAACCTTTACTACCGCACTGCTGGCAGGAGGCGCAACTCAAGCGTTTGCGAAAGAAAC
GAACCAAAAGCCATATAAGGAAACATACGGCATTTCCCATATTACACGCCATGATATGCTGCAAATCCCT
GAACAGCAAAAAAATGAAAAATATCAAGTTCCTGAATTCGATTCGTCCACAATTAAAAATATCTCTTCTG
CAAAAGGCCTGGACGTTTGGGACAGCTGGCCATTACAAAACGCTGACGGCACTGTCGCAAACTATCACGG
CTACCACATCGTCTTTGCATTAGCCGGAGATCCTAAAAATGCGGATGACACATCGATTTACATGTTCTAT
CAAAAAGTCGGCGAAACTTCTATTGACAGCTGGAAAAACGCTGGCCGCGTCTTTAAAGACAGCGACAAAT
TCGATGCAAATGATTCTATCCTAAAAGACCAAACACAAGAATGGTCAGGTTCAGCCACATTTACATCTGA
CGGAAAAATCCGTTTATTCTACACTGATTTCTCCGGTAAACATTACGGCAAACAAACACTGACAACTGCA
CAAGTTAACGTATCAGCATCAGACAGCTCTTTGAACATCAACGGTGTAGAGGATTATAAATCAATCTTTG
ACGGTGACGGAAAAACGTATCAAAATGTACAGCAGTTCATCGATGAAGGCAACTACAGCTCAGGCGACAA
CCATACGCTGAGAGATCCTCACTACGTAGAAGATAAAGGCCACAAATACTTAGTATTTGAAGCAAACACT
GGAACTGAAGATGGCTACCAAGGCGAAGAATCTTTATTTAACAAAGCATACTATGGCAAAAGCACATCAT
TCTTCCGTCAAGAAAGTCAAAAACTTCTGCAAAGCGATAAAAAACGCACGGCTGAGTTAGCAAACGGCGC
TCTCGGTATGATTGAGCTAAACGATGATTACACACTGAAAAAAGTGATGAAACCGCTGATTGCATCTAAC
ACAGTAACAGATGAAATTGAACGCGCGAACGTCTTTAAAATGAACGGCAAATGGTATCTGTTCACTGACT
CCCGCGGATCAAAAATGACGATTGACGGCATTACGTCTAACGATATTTACATGCTTGGTTATGTTTCTAA
TTCTTTAACTGGCCCATACAAGCCGCTGAACAAAACTGGCCTTGTGTTAAAAATGGATCTTGATCCTAAC
GATGTAACCTTTACTTACTCACACTTCGCTGTACCTCAAGCGAAAGGAAACAATGTCGTGATTACAAGCT
ATATGACAAACAGAGGATTCTACGCAGACAAACAATCAACGTTTGCGCCAAGCTTCCTGCTGAACATCAA
AGGCAAGAAAACATCTGTTGTCAAAGACAGCATCCTTGAACAAGGACAATTAACAGTTAACAAATAATTT
TCGCATTTATCGTGAAACGCTTGTCCATACCCATGGATTCTTCGTCTGTTTCTACTGGTATTGGCACAAA
CCTGATTCCAATTTGAGCAAGGCTATGTGCCATCTCGATACTCGTTCTTAACTCAACAGAAGATGCTTTG
TGCATACAGCCCCTCGTTTATTATTTATCTCCTCAGCCAGCCGCTGTGCTTTCAGTGGATTTCGGATAAC
AGAAAGGCCGGGAAATACCCAGCCTCGCTTTGTAACGGAGTAGACGAAAGTGATTGCGCCTACCCGGATA
TTATCGTGAGGATGCGTCATCGCCATTGCTCCCCAAATACAAAACCAATTTCAGCCAGTGCCTCGTCCAT
TTTTTCGATGAACTCCGGCACGATCTCGTCAAAACTCGCCATGTACTTTTCATCCCGCTCAATCACGACA
TAATGCAGGCCTTCACGCTTCATACGCGGGTCATAGTTGGCAAAGTACCAGGCATTTTTTCGCGTCACCC
ACATGCTGTACTGCACCTGGGCCATGTAAGCTGACTTTATGGCCTCGAAACCACCGAGCCGGAACTTCAT
GAAATCCCGGGAGGTAAACGGGCATTTCAGTTCAAGGCCGTTGCCGTCACTGCATAAACCATCGGGAGAG
CAGGCGGTACGCATACTTTCGTCGCGATAGATGATCGGGGATTCAGTAACATTCACGCCGGAAGTGAATT
CAAACAGGGTTCTGGCGTCGTTCTCGTACTGTTTTCCCCAGGCCAGTGCTTTAGCGTTAACTTCCGGAGC
CACACCGGTGCAAACCTCAGCAAGCAGGGTGTGGAAGTAGGACATTTTCATGTCAGGCCACTTCTTTCCG
GAGCGGGGTTTTGCTATCACGTTGTGAACTTCTGAAGCGGTGATGACGCCGAGCCGTAATTTGTGCCACG
CATCATCCCCCTGTTCGACAGCTCTCACATCGATCCCGGTACGCTGCAGGATAATGTCCGGTGTCATGCT
GCCACCTTCTGCTCTGCGGCTTTCTGTTTCAGGAATCCAAGAGCTTTTACTGCTTCGGCCTGTGTCAGTT
CTGACGATGCACGAATGTCGCGGCGAAATATCTGGGAACAGAGCGGCAATAAGTCGTCATCCCATGTTTT
ATCCAGGGCGATCAGCAGAGTGTTAATCTCCTGCATGGTTTCATCGTTAACCGGAGTGATGTCGCGTTCC
GGCTGACGTTCTGCAGTGTATGCAGTATTTTCGACAATGCGCTCGGCTTCATCCTTGTCATAGATACCAG
CAAATCCGAAGGCCAGACGGGCACACTGAATCATGGCTTTATGACGTAACATCCGTTTGGGATGCGACTG
CCACGGCCCCGTGATTTCTCTGCCTTCGCGAGTTTTGAATGGTTCGCGGCGGCATTCATCCATCCATTCG
GTAACGCAGATCGGATGATTACGGTCCTTGCGGTAAATCCGGCATGTACAGGATTCATTGTCCTGCTCAA
AGTCCATGCCATCAAACTGCTGGTTTTCATTGATGATGCGGGACCAGCCATCAACGCCCACCACCGGAAC
GATGCCATTCTGCTTATCAGGAAAGGCGTAAATTTCTTTCGTCCACGGATTAAGGCCGTACTGGTTGGCA
ACGATCAGTAATGCGATGAACTGCGCATCGCTGGCATCACCTTTAAATGCCGTCTGGCGAAGAGTGGTGA
TCAGTTCCTGTGGGTCGACAGAATCCATGCCGACACGTTCAGCCAGCTTCCCAGCCAGCGTTGCGAGTGC
AGTACTCATTCGTTTTATACCTCTGAATCAATATCAACCTGGTGGTGAGCAATGGTTTCAACCATGTACC
GGATGTGTTCTGCCATGCGCTCCTGAAACTCAACATCGTCATCAAACGCACGGGTAATGGATTTTTTGCT
GGCCCCGTGGCGTTGCAAATGATCGATGCATAGCGATTCAAACAGGTGCTGGGGCAGGCCTTTTTCCATG
TCGTCTGCCAGTTCTGCCTCTTTCTCTTCACGGGCGAGCTGCTGGTAGTGACGCGCCCAGCTCTGAGCCT
CAAGACGATCCTGAATGTAATAAGCGTTCATGGCTGAACTCCTGAAATAGCTGTGAAAATATCGCCCGCG
AAATGCCGGGCTGATTAGGAAAACAGGAAAGGGGGTTAGTGAATGCTTTTGCTTGATCTCAGTTTCAGTA
TTAATATCCATTTTTTATAACCTCCTTAGAGCTCGAATTCCCAAAAAAACGGGTATGGAGAAACAGTAGA
GAGTTGCGATAAAAAGCGTCAGGTAGGATCCGCTAATCTTATGGATAAAAATGCTATGGCATAGCAAAGT
GTGACGCCGTGCAAATAATCAATGTGGACTTTTCTGCCGTGATTATAGACACTTTTGTTACGCGTTTTTG
TCATGGCTTTGGTCCCGCTTTGTTACAGAATGCTTTTAATAAGCGGGGTTACCGGTTTGGTTAGCGAGAA
GAGCCAGTAAAAGACGCAGTGACGGCAATGTCTGATGCAATATGGACAATTGGTTTCTTCTCTGAATGGC
GGGAGTATGAAAAGTATGGCTGAAGCGCAAAATGATCCCCTGCTGCCGGGATACTCGTTTAATGCCCATC
TGGTGGCGGGTTTAACGCCGATTGAGGCCAACGGTTATCTCGATTTTTTTATCGACCGACCGCTGGGAAT
GAAAGGTTATATTCTCAATCTCACCATTCGCGGTCAGGGGGTGGTGAAAAATCAGGGACGAGAATTTGTT
TGCCGACCGGGTGATATTTTGCTGTTCCCGCCAGGAGAGATTCATCACTACGGTCGTCATCCGGAGGCTC
GCGAATGGTATCACCAGTGGGTTTACTTTCGTCCGCGCGCCTACTGGCATGAATGGCTTAACTGGCCGTC
AATATTTGCCAATACGGGGTTCTTTCGCCCGGATGAAGCGCACCAGCCGCATTTCAGCGACCTGTTTGGG
CAAATCATTAACGCCGGGCAAGGGGAAGGGCGCTATTCGGAGCTGCTGGCGATAAATCTGCTTGAGCAAT
TGTTACTGCGGCGCATGGAAGCGATTAACGAGTCGCTCCATCCACCGATGGATAATCGGGTACGCGAGGC
TTGTCAGTACATCAGCGATCACCTGGCAGACAGCAATTTTGATATCGCCAGCGTCGCACAGCATGTTTGC
TTGTCGCCGTCGCGTCTGTCACATCTTTTCCGCCAGCAGTTAGGGATTAGCGTCTTAAGCTGGCGCGAGG
ACCAACGTATCAGCCAGGCGAAGCTGCTTTTGAGCACCACCCGGATGCCTATCGCCACCGTCGGTCGCAA
TGTTGGTTTTGACGATCAACTCTACTTCTCGCGGGTATTTAAAAAATGCACCGGGGCCAGCCCGAGCGAG
TTCCGTGCCGGTTGTGAAGAAAAAGTGAATGATGTAGCCGTCAAGTTGTCATAATAAATCGATGCAGGTG
GCACTTTTCGGGGAAATGTGCCGGATCCCCCTCAAGTCAAAAGCCTCCGGTCGGAGGTTTTTGACTTTCT
GCTATGGAGGTCAGGTATGATTTAAATGGTCAGTATTGAGCGATATCTAGAGAATTCGTCAACGAATTCA
AGCTTAAGGTTGAAAAATAAAAACGGCGCTAAAAAGCGCCGTTTTTTTTGACGGTGGTATTAAGACCCAC
TTTCACATTTAAGTTGTTTTTCTAATCCGCATATGATCAATTCAAGGCCGAATAAGAAGGCTGGCTCTGC
ACCTTGGTGATCAAATAATTCGATAGCTTGTCGTAATAATGGCGGCATACTATCAGTAGTAGGTGTTTCC
CTTTCTTCTTTAGCGACTTGATGCTCTTGATCTTCCAATACGCAACCTAAAGTAAAATGCCCCACAGCGC
TGAGTGCATATAATGCATTCTCTAGTGAAAAACCTTGTTGGCATAAAAAGGCTAATTGATTTTCGAGAGT
TTCATACTGTTTTTCTGTAGGCCGTGTACCTAAATGTACTTTTGCTCCATCGCGATGACTTAGTAAAGCA
CATCTAAAACTTTTAGCGTTATTACGTAAAAAATCTTGCCAGCTTTCCCCTTCTAAAGGGCAAAAGTGAG
TATGGTGCCTATCTAACATCTCAATGGCTAAGGCGTCGAGCAAAGCCCGCTTATTTTTTACATGCCAATA
CAATGTAGGCTGCTCTACACCTAGCTTCTGGGCGAGTTTACGGGTTGTTAAACCTTCGATTCCGACCTCA
TTAAGCAGCTCTAATGCGCTGTTAATCACTTTACTTTTATCTAATCTAGACATATTCACCACCCTGAATT
GACTCTCTTCCGGGCGCTATCATGCCATACCGCGAAAGGTTTTGCGCCATTCGATGGTGTCCTCGAGTTG
GTAACGAATCAGACAATTGACGGCTTGACGGAGTAGCATAGCTCGAGTCCCTATCAGTGATAGAGATTGA
CATCCCTATCAGTGATAGAGATACTGAGCACGAGCGCACGAGGGAGCTTCCGTTTTAGAGCTAGAAATAG
CAAGTTAAAATAAGGCTAGTCCGTTATCAACTTGAAAAAGTGGCACCGAGTCGGTGCTTTTTTTGAAGCT
TGGGCCCGAACAAAAACTCATCTCAGAAGAGGATCTGAATAGCGCCGTCGACCATCATCATCATCATCAT
TGAGTTTAAACGGTCTCCAGCTTGGCTGTTTTGGCGGATGAGAGAAGATTTTCAGCCTGATACAGATTAA
ATCAGAACGCAGAAGCGGTCTGATAAAACAGAATTTGCCTGGCGGCAGTAGCGCGGTGGTCCCACCTGAC
CCCATGCCGAACTCAGAAGTGAAACGCCGTAGCGCCGATGGTAGTGTGGGGTCTCCCCATGCGAGAGTAG
GGAACTGCCAGGCATCAAATAAAACGAAAGGCTCAGTCGAAAGACTGGGCCTTTCGTTTTATCTGTTGTT
TGTCGGTGAACTGGATCCTTACTCGAGTCTAGACTGCAGTTGAATTCGCGGCCGCTTCTAGAGTTTACGG
CTAGCTCAGTCCTAGGTACTATGCTAGCTATCAGCAGGACGCACTGACCAGGAGGTACAATCAATGGATA
AGAAATACTCAATAGGCTTAGATATCGGCACAAATAGCGTCGGATGGGCGGTGATCACTGATGAATATAA
GGTTCCGTCTAAAAAGTTCAAGGTTCTGGGAAATACAGACCGCCACAGTATCAAAAAAAATCTTATAGGG
GCTCTTTTATTTGACAGTGGAGAGACAGCGGAAGCGACTCGTCTCAAACGGACAGCTCGTAGAAGGTATA
CACGTCGGAAGAATCGTATTTGTTATCTACAGGAGATTTTTTCAAATGAGATGGCGAAAGTAGATGATAG
TTTCTTTCATCGACTTGAAGAGTCTTTTTTGGTGGAAGAAGACAAGAAGCATGAACGTCATCCTATTTTT
GGAAATATAGTAGATGAAGTTGCTTATCATGAGAAATATCCAACTATCTATCATCTGCGAAAAAAATTGG
TAGATTCTACTGATAAAGCGGATTTGCGCTTAATCTATTTGGCCTTAGCGCATATGATTAAGTTTCGTGG
TCATTTTTTGATTGAGGGAGATTTAAATCCTGATAATAGTGATGTGGACAAACTATTTATCCAGTTGGTA
CAAACCTACAATCAATTATTTGAAGAAAACCCTATTAACGCAAGTGGAGTAGATGCTAAAGCGATTCTTT
CTGCACGATTGAGTAAATCAAGACGATTAGAAAATCTCATTGCTCAGCTCCCCGGTGAGAAGAAAAATGG
CTTATTTGGGAATCTCATTGCTTTGTCATTGGGTTTGACCCCTAATTTTAAATCAAATTTTGATTTGGCA
GAAGATGCTAAATTACAGCTTTCAAAAGATACTTACGATGATGATTTAGATAATTTATTGGCGCAAATTG
GAGATCAATATGCTGATTTGTTTTTGGCAGCTAAGAATTTATCAGATGCTATTTTACTTTCAGATATCCT
AAGAGTAAATACTGAAATAACTAAGGCTCCCCTATCAGCTTCAATGATTAAACGCTACGATGAACATCAT
CAAGACTTGACTCTTTTAAAAGCTTTAGTTCGACAACAACTTCCAGAAAAGTATAAAGAAATCTTTTTTG
ATCAATCAAAAAACGGATATGCAGGTTATATTGATGGGGGAGCTAGCCAAGAAGAATTTTATAAATTTAT
CAAACCAATTTTAGAAAAAATGGATGGTACTGAGGAATTATTGGTGAAACTAAATCGTGAAGATTTGCTG
CGCAAGCAACGGACCTTTGACAACGGCTCTATTCCCCATCAAATTCACTTGGGTGAGCTGCATGCTATTT
TGAGAAGACAAGAAGACTTTTATCCATTTTTAAAAGACAATCGTGAGAAGATTGAAAAAATCTTGACTTT
TCGAATTCCTTATTATGTTGGTCCATTGGCGCGTGGCAATAGTCGTTTTGCATGGATGACTCGGAAGTCT
GAAGAAACAATTACCCCATGGAATTTTGAAGAAGTTGTCGATAAAGGTGCTTCAGCTCAATCATTTATTG
AACGCATGACAAACTTTGATAAAAATCTTCCAAATGAAAAAGTACTACCAAAACATAGTTTGCTTTATGA
GTATTTTACGGTTTATAACGAATTGACAAAGGTCAAATATGTTACTGAAGGAATGCGAAAACCAGCATTT
CTTTCAGGTGAACAGAAGAAAGCCATTGTTGATTTACTCTTCAAAACAAATCGAAAAGTAACCGTTAAGC
AATTAAAAGAAGATTATTTCAAAAAAATAGAATGTTTTGATAGTGTTGAAATTTCAGGAGTTGAAGATAG
ATTTAATGCTTCATTAGGTACCTACCATGATTTGCTAAAAATTATTAAAGATAAAGATTTTTTGGATAAT
GAAGAAAATGAAGATATCTTAGAGGATATTGTTTTAACATTGACCTTATTTGAAGATAGGGAGATGATTG
AGGAAAGACTTAAAACATATGCTCACCTCTTTGATGATAAGGTGATGAAACAGCTTAAACGTCGCCGTTA
TACTGGTTGGGGACGTTTGTCTCGAAAATTGATTAATGGTATTAGGGATAAGCAATCTGGCAAAACAATA
TTAGATTTTTTGAAATCAGATGGTTTTGCCAATCGCAATTTTATGCAGCTGATCCATGATGATAGTTTGA
CATTTAAAGAAGACATTCAAAAAGCACAAGTGTCTGGACAAGGCGATAGTTTACATGAACATATTGCAAA
TTTAGCTGGTAGCCCTGCTATTAAAAAAGGTATTTTACAGACTGTAAAAGTTGTTGATGAATTGGTCAAA
GTAATGGGGCGGCATAAGCCAGAAAATATCGTTATTGAAATGGCACGTGAAAATCAGACAACTCAAAAGG
GCCAGAAAAATTCGCGAGAGCGTATGAAACGAATCGAAGAAGGTATCAAAGAATTAGGAAGTCAGATTCT
TAAAGAGCATCCTGTTGAAAATACTCAATTGCAAAATGAAAAGCTCTATCTCTATTATCTCCAAAATGGA
AGAGACATGTATGTGGACCAAGAATTAGATATTAATCGTTTAAGTGATTATGATGTCGATCACATTGTTC
CACAAAGTTTCCTTAAAGACGATTCAATAGACAATAAGGTCTTAACGCGTTCTGATAAAAATCGTGGTAA
ATCGGATAACGTTCCAAGTGAAGAAGTAGTCAAAAAGATGAAAAACTATTGGAGACAACTTCTAAACGCC
AAGTTAATCACTCAACGTAAGTTTGATAATTTAACGAAAGCTGAACGTGGAGGTTTGAGTGAACTTGATA
AAGCTGGTTTTATCAAACGCCAATTGGTTGAAACTCGCCAAATCACTAAGCATGTGGCACAAATTTTGGA
TAGTCGCATGAATACTAAATACGATGAAAATGATAAACTTATTCGAGAGGTTAAAGTGATTACCTTAAAA
TCTAAATTAGTTTCTGACTTCCGAAAAGATTTCCAATTCTATAAAGTACGTGAGATTAACAATTACCATC
ATGCCCATGATGCGTATCTAAATGCCGTCGTTGGAACTGCTTTGATTAAGAAATATCCAAAACTTGAATC
GGAGTTTGTCTATGGTGATTATAAAGTTTATGATGTTCGTAAAATGATTGCTAAGTCTGAGCAAGAAATA
GGCAAAGCAACCGCAAAATATTTCTTTTACTCTAATATCATGAACTTCTTCAAAACAGAAATTACACTTG
CAAATGGAGAGATTCGCAAACGCCCTCTAATCGAAACTAATGGGGAAACTGGAGAAATTGTCTGGGATAA
AGGGCGAGATTTTGCCACAGTGCGCAAAGTATTGTCCATGCCCCAAGTCAATATTGTCAAGAAAACAGAA
GTACAGACAGGCGGATTCTCCAAGGAGTCAATTTTACCAAAAAGAAATTCGGACAAGCTTATTGCTCGTA
AAAAAGACTGGGATCCAAAAAAATATGGTGGTTTTGATAGTCCAACGGTAGCTTATTCAGTCCTAGTGGT
TGCTAAGGTGGAAAAAGGGAAATCGAAGAAGTTAAAATCCGTTAAAGAGTTACTAGGGATCACAATTATG
GAAAGAAGTTCCTTTGAAAAAAATCCGATTGACTTTTTAGAAGCTAAAGGATATAAGGAAGTTAAAAAAG
ACTTAATCATTAAACTACCTAAATATAGTCTTTTTGAGTTAGAAAACGGTCGTAAACGGATGCTGGCTAG
TGCCGGAGAATTACAAAAAGGAAATGAGCTGGCTCTGCCAAGCAAATATGTGAATTTTTTATATTTAGCT
AGTCATTATGAAAAGTTGAAGGGTAGTCCAGAAGATAACGAACAAAAACAATTGTTTGTGGAGCAGCATA
AGCATTATTTAGATGAGATTATTGAGCAAATCAGTGAATTTTCTAAGCGTGTTATTTTAGCAGATGCCAA
TTTAGATAAAGTTCTTAGTGCATATAACAAACATAGAGACAAACCAATACGTGAACAAGCAGAAAATATT
ATTCATTTATTTACGTTGACGAATCTTGGAGCTCCCGCTGCTTTTAAATATTTTGATACAACAATTGATC
GTAAACGATATACGTCTACAAAAGAAGTTTTAGATGCCACTCTTATCCATCAATCCATCACTGGTCTTTA
TGAAACACGCATTGATTTGAGTCAGCTAGGAGGTGACGGCAGCGGTGATTATAAAGATGATGATGATAAA
TGAGATATCATTCAGGACGAGCCTCAGACTCCAGCGTAACTGGACTGGCGGAACCCCTATTTGTTTATTT
TTCTAAATACATTCAAATATGTATCCGCTCATGAGACAATAACCCTGATAAATGCTTCAATAATATTGAA
AAAGGAAGAGTATGAGTATTCAACATTTCCGTGTCGCCCTTATTCCCTTTTTTGCGGCATTTTGCCTTCC
TGTTTTTGCTCACCCAGAAACGCTGGTGAAAGTAAAAGATGCTGAAGATCAGTTGGGTGCACGAGTGGGT
TACATCGAACTGGATCTCAACAGCGGTAAGATCCTTGAGAGTTTTCGCCCCGAAGAACGTTTTCCAATGA
TGAGCACTTTTAAAGTTCTGCTATGTGGCGCGGTATTATCCCGTATTGACGCCGGGCAAGAGCAACTCGG
TCGCCGCATACACTATTCTCAGAATGACTTGGTTGAGTACTCACCAGTCACAGAAAAGCATCTTACGGAT
GGCATGACAGTAAGAGAATTATGCAGTGCTGCCATAACCATGAGTGATAACACTGCGGCCAACTTACTTC
TGACAACGATCGGAGGACCGAAGGAGCTAACCGCTTTTTTGCACAACATGGGGGATCATGTAACTCGCCT
TGATCGTTGGGAACCGGAGCTGAATGAAGCCATACCAAACGACGAGCGTGACACCACGATGCCTGTAGCA
ATGGCAACAACGTTGCGCAAACTATTAACTGGCGAACTACTTACTCTAGCTTCCCGGCAACAATTAATAG
ACTGGATGGAGGCGGATAAAGTTGCAGGACCACTTCTGCGCTCGGCCCTTCCGGCTGGCTGGTTTATTGC
TGATAAATCTGGAGCCGGTGAGCGTGGGTCTCGCGGTATCATTGCAGCACTGGGGCCAGATGGTAAGCCC
TCCCGTATCGTAGTTATCTACACGACGGGGAGTCAGGCAACTATGGATGAACGAAATAGACAGATCGCTG
AGATAGGTGCCTCACTGATTAAGCATTGGTAACTGTCAGACCAAGTTTACTCATATATACTTTAGATTGA
TTTAAAACTTCATTTTTAATTTAAAAGGATCTAGGTGAAGATCCTTTTTGATAATCTCATGACCAAAATC
CCTTAACGTGAGTTTTCGTTCCACTGAGCGTCAGACCCCGTTGATGATACCGCTGCCTTACTGGGTGCAT
TAGCCAGTCTGAATGACCTGTCACGGGATAATCCGAAGTGGTCAGACTGGAAAATCAGAGGGCAGGAACT
GCTGAACAGCAAAAAGTCAGATAGCACCACATAGCAGACCCGCCATAAAACGCCCTGAGAAGCCCGTGAC
GGGCTTTTCTTGTATTATGGGTAGTTTCCTTGCATGAATCCATAAAAGGCGCCTGTAGTGCCATTTACCC
CCATTCACTGCCAGAGCCGTGAGCGCAGCGAACTGAATGTCACGAAAAAGACAGCGACTCAGGTGCCTGA
TGGTCGGAGACAAAAGGAATATTCAGCGATTTGCCCGATTGCGGCCGCAACCGAGCTTGCGAGGGTGCTA
CTTAAGCCTTTAGGGTTTTAAGGTCTGTTTTGTAGAGGAGCAAACAGCGTTTGCGACATCCTTTTGTAAT
ACTGCGGAACTGACTAAAGTAGTGAGTTATACACAGGGCTGGGATCTATTCTTTTTATCTTTTTTTATTC
TTTCTTTATTCTATAAATTATAACCACTTGAATATAAACAAAAAAAACACACAAAGGTCTAGCGGAATTT
ACAGAGGGTCTAGCAGAATTTACAAGTTTTCCAGCAAAGGTCTAGCAGAATTTACAGATACCCACAACTC
AAAGGAAAAGGACTAGTAATTATCATTGACTAGCCCATCTCAATTGGTATAGTGATTAAAATCACCTAGA
CCAATTGAGATGTATGTCTGAATTAGTTGTTTTCAAAGCAAATGAACTAGCGATTAGTCGCTATGACTTA
ACGGAGCATGAAACCAAGCTAATTTTATGCTGTGTGGCACTACTCAACCCCACGATTGAAAACCCTACAA
GGAAAGAACGGACGGTATCGTTCACTTATAACCAATACGTTCAGATGATGAACATCAGTAGGGAAAATGC
TTATGGTGTATTAGCTAAAGCAACCAGAGAGCTGATGACGAGAACTGTGGAAATCAGGAATCCTTTGGTT
AAAGGCTTTGAGATTTTCCAGTGGACAAACTATGCCAAGTTCTCAAGCGAAAAATTAGAATTAGTTTTTA
GTGAAGAGATATTGCCTTATCTTTTCCAGTTAAAAAAATTCATAAAATATAATCTGGAACATGTTAAGTC
TTTTGAAAACAAATACTCTATGAGGATTTATGAGTGGTTATTAAAAGAACTAACACAAAAGAAAACTCAC
AAGGCAAATATAGAGATTAGCCTTGATGAATTTAAGTTCATGTTAATGCTTGAAAATAACTACCATGAGT
TTAAAAGGCTTAACCAATGGGTTTTGAAACCAATAAGTAAAGATTTAAACACTTACAGCAATATGAAATT
GGTGGTTGATAAGCGAGGCCGCCCGACTGATACGTTGATTTTCCAAGTTGAACTAGATAGACAAATGGAT
CTCGTAACCGAACTTGAGAACAACCAGATAAAAATGAATGGTGACAAAATACCAACAACCATTACATCAG
ATTCCTACCTACATAACGGACTAAGAAAAACACTACACGATGCTTTAACTGCAAAAATTCAGCTCACCAG
TTTTGAGGCAAAATTTTTGAGTGACATGCAAAGTAAGTATGATCTCAATGGTTCGTTCTCATGGCTCACG
CAAAAACAACGAACCACACTAGAGAACATACTGGCTAAATACGGAAGGATCTGAG
Features (pLannotate 1.2.2; 30 found; start..end, strand, type, name):
     52..86      +  promoter       J23119 promoter: bacterial promoter (Registry of Standard Biological Parts BBa J23119)
    122..946     +  CDS            nadE: NADE_ECOLI - Also known as efg From Escherichia coli (strain K12).
   1028..1123    +  promoter       sacB promoter (fragment): sacR; sacB promoter and control region
   1124..1158    +  promoter       J23119 promoter: bacterial promoter (Registry of Standard Biological Parts BBa J23119)
   1159..1235    +  promoter       sacB promoter (fragment): sacR; sacB promoter and control region
   1236..2654    +  CDS            sacB: SACB_BACSU - Experimental evidence at protein level: Swiss-Prot protein existence level 1. From Bacillus subtilis (strain 168).
   2712..2956    -  terminator     λ tL3 terminator: transcription terminator tL3 from phage λ
   2957..3637    -  CDS            Exo: 5' to 3' double-stranded DNA exonuclease in the λ Red system; exo; creates 3' single-stranded DNA tails
   3634..4419    -  CDS            Beta: single-stranded DNA binding recombinase in the λ Red system; bet; mediates pairing of a single-stranded DNA with a complementary target
   4425..4841    -  CDS            Gam: inhibitor of the host RecBCD nuclease in the λ Red system; gam; protects the double-stranded DNA substrate for recombination
   4885..5169    -  promoter       araBAD promoter: araBAD; promoter of the L-arabinose operon of E. coli; the araC regulatory gene is transcribed in the opposite direction (Guzman et al., 1995)
   5196..6071    +  CDS            araC: ARAC_ECOLI - Experimental evidence at protein level: Swiss-Prot protein existence level 1. Transcription factor that regulates the expression of several genes involved in the transport and metabolism of L-arabinose (PubMed:4362626, PubMed:328165, PubMed:6251457, PubMed:2962192, PubMed:6319708, PubMed:2231717, PubMed:1447222). Functions both as a positive and a negative regulator (PubMed:328165, PubMed:6251457). In the presence of arabinose, activates the expression of the araBAD, araE, araFGH and araJ promoters (PubMed:4362626, PubMed:328165, PubMed:6251457, PubMed:2962192, PubMed:6319708, Pub
   6125..6156    -  terminator     tonB terminator: bidirectional E. coli tonB-P14 transcription terminator
   6290..6913    -  CDS            TetR: tetracycline repressor TetR; tetR from transposon Tn10; TetR binds to the tetracycline operator tetO to inhibit transcription. This inhibition can be relieved by adding tetracycline or doxycycline.
   6914..6991    -  promoter       lacI promoter: lacI
   7048..7066    +  protein_bind   tet operator: tetO; bacterial operator O2 for the tetR and tetA genes tetracycline repressor TetR
   7072..7091    +  promoter       H1-2O2 promoter (fragment): doxycycline-inducible variant of the human H1 RNA promoter (Henriksen et al., 2007)
   7102..7121    +  rep_origin     ori (fragment): high-copy-number ColE1/pMB1/pBR322/pUC origin of replication
   7122..7197    +  misc_RNA       gRNA scaffold: guide RNA scaffold for the Streptococcus pyogenes CRISPR/Cas9 system
   7263..7280    +  CDS            capTEV™ (fragment): composite tag for in vivo biotinylation, TEV protease cleavage, and 6xHis tagging
   7387..7502    +  ncRNA          5S rRNA: Accession: RF00001 - 5S ribosomal RNA
   7506..7552    +  terminator     rrnB T1 terminator: transcription terminator T1 from the E. coli rrnB gene
   7602..7623    +  misc_feature   BioBrick prefix: BioBrick prefix for parts that do not start with "ATG"
   7630..7648    +  promoter       J23119(SpeI) promoter (fragment): bacterial promoter (Registry of Standard Biological Parts BBa J23119) modified to end with an SpeI site
   7660..7679    +  promoter       PLtetO-1 promoter (fragment): modified phage lambda PL promoter with tet operator sites (Lutz and Bujard, 1997)
   7694..11797   +  CDS            cas9: CAS9_STRP1 - Also known as csn1 From Streptococcus pyogenes serotype M1.
  11890..11981   +  promoter       AmpR promoter: bla
  11982..12842   +  CDS            AmpR: β-lactamase; bla; confers resistance to ampicillin, carbenicillin, and related antibiotics
  13464..13686   +  rep_origin     pSC101 ori: low-copy replication origin that requires the Rep101 protein
  13734..14684   +  CDS            Rep101(Ts): temperature-sensitive version of the RepA protein needed for replication with the pSC101 origin (Armstrong et al., 1984); rep101 encoding an A56V mutation
