[The description below was written by a language model from this plasmid's Addgene catalogue record and pLannotate feature annotations shown in this document.]
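Description:
pMBA323 is a 14.7 kb bacterial helper plasmid for CRISPR/λ Red genome engineering in E. coli. According to the record, it was built to create Δ(glmS, nadE) working strains and to keep them viable. It replicates from the low-copy pSC101 origin (listed as oriR101) with a temperature-sensitive Rep101 protein, which fits the recorded 30 °C growth temperature and would allow the plasmid to be lost at higher temperature. It carries β-lactamase for ampicillin selection.

The editing machinery has three modules. Streptococcus pyogenes cas9 is expressed from a constitutive Anderson-family promoter, which the catalogue names as BBa_J23105 and the automated annotation matches only as fragments of related promoters. The λ Red genes gam, bet and exo sit under the araBAD promoter with divergently encoded araC, so recombineering functions are induced with arabinose and terminate at λ tL3. A guide RNA cassette is driven by a tet-operator-controlled promoter and regulated by TetR expressed on the plasmid. The short "ori fragment" annotated directly upstream of the gRNA scaffold is the spacer, which the catalogue describes as targeting the pBR322 origin. This arrangement presumably lets Cas9 be induced to cleave and cure a co-resident pBR322-origin plasmid.

Two further cassettes support the plasmid's purpose. E. coli nadE, an essential NAD synthetase gene, is expressed from a constitutive synthetic promoter (called p19 in the catalogue and matched to J23119 by the annotation), so the gene is complemented once the chromosomal copy is deleted. Bacillus subtilis sacB, with a similar synthetic promoter inserted in its native control region, provides sucrose counterselection for later removal of the plasmid. No glmS gene is annotated on this plasmid. The associated work concerns engineering E. coli with plasmids free of antibiotic-resistance genes.
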