Addgene plasmid #214751: pMBA323
Purpose: To create delta(glmS,nadE) working strains and maintaining their viability
Depositing lab: Tae Seok Moon. Depositing organization: Washington University in Saint Louis. Publication: Engineering E. coli strains using antibiotic-resistance-gene-free plasmids. Amrofell MB, Rengarajan S, Vo ST, Ramirez Tovar ES, LoBello L, Dantas G, Moon TS. Cell Rep Methods. 2023 Dec 18;3(12):100669. doi: 10.1016/j.crmeth.2023.100669. Epub 2023 Dec 11. PubMed 38086386.
Backbone
  Vector backbone: oriR101
  Vector type: Bacterial Expression, CRISPR
Growth in bacteria
  Bacterial resistance: Ampicillin, 100 μg/mL
  Growth temperature: 30°C
  Growth strain: DH5alpha
  Copy number: Unknown
Gene/Insert
  Gene/Insert name: BBa_J23105-cas9 + pBAD-λ Red genes + ptet-gRNA (pBR322ori) (alt name: p19-RBS(5392)-nadE + p19-sacB)
  Species: other
  Cloning method: Gibson Cloning
  Sequencing primers: 5′ n/a
Terms and licenses: Academic/Nonprofit Terms; Industry Terms: Not Available to Industry
How to cite: pMBA323 was a gift from Tae Seok Moon (Addgene plasmid # 214751 ; http://n2t.net/addgene:214751 ; RRID:Addgene_214751)
